>Addgene plasmid #139472 | pLKO.1C-shSCR | addgene full sequence | sequence record 337630 | Addgene NGS Result
CGGGAAGGGGCGGTGCGGGAGGCGGGGTGTGGGGCGGTAGTGTGGGCCCTGTTCCTGCCCGCGCGGTGTT
CCGCATTCTGCAAGCCTCCGGAGCGCACGTCGGCAGTCGGCTCCCTCGTTGACCGAATCACCGACCTCTC
TCCCCAGGGGGATCCACCGGAGCTTACCATGACCGAGTACAAGCCCACGGTGCGCCTCGCCACCCGCGAC
GACGTCCCCAGGGCCGTACGCACCCTCGCCGCCGCGTTCGCCGACTACCCCGCCACGCGCCACACCGTCG
ATCCGGACCGCCACATCGAGCGGGTCACCGAGCTGCAAGAACTCTTCCTCACGCGCGTCGGGCTCGACAT
CGGCAAGGTGTGGGTCGCGGACGACGGCGCCGCGGTGGCGGTCTGGACCACGCCGGAGAGCGTCGAAGCG
GGGGCGGTGTTCGCCGAGATCGGCCCGCGCATGGCCGAGTTGAGCGGTTCCCGGCTGGCCGCGCAGCAAC
AGATGGAAGGCCTCCTGGCGCCGCACCGGCCCAAGGAGCCCGCGTGGTTCCTGGCCACCGTCGGCGTCTC
GCCCGACCACCAGGGCAAGGGTCTGGGCAGCGCCGTCGTGCTCCCCGGAGTGGAGGCGGCCGAGCGCGCC
GGGGTGCCCGCCTTCCTGGAGACCTCCGCGCCCCGCAACCTCCCCTTCTACGAGCGGCTCGGCTTCACCG
TCACCGCCGACGTCGAGGTGCCCGAAGGACCGCGCACCTGGTGCATGACCCGCAAGCCCGGTGCCTGACG
CCCGCCCCACGACCCGCAGCGCCCGACCGAAAGGAGCGCACGACCCCATGCATCGGTACCTTTAAGACCA
ATGACTTACAAGGCAGCTGTAGATCTTAGCCACTTTTTAAAAGAAAAGGGGGGACTGGAAGGGCTAATTC
ACTCCCAACGAAGACAAGATCTGCTTTTTGCTTGTACTGGGTCTCTCTGGTTAGACCAGATCTGAGCCTG
GGAGCTCTCTGGCTAACTAGGGAACCCACTGCTTAAGCCTCAATAAAGCTTGCCTTGAGTGCTTCAAGTA
GTGTGTGCCCGTCTGTTGTGTGACTCTGGTAACTAGAGATCCCTCAGACCCTTTTAGTCAGTGTGGAAAA
TCTCTAGCAGTAGTAGTTCATGTCATCTTATTATTCAGTATTTATAACTTGCAAAGAAATGAATATCAGA
GAGTGAGAGGAACTTGTTTATTGCAGCTTATAATGGTTACAAATAAAGCAATAGCATCACAAATTTCACA
AATAAAGCATTTTTTTCACTGCATTCTAGTTGTGGTTTGTCCAAACTCATCAATGTATCTTATCATGTCT
GGCTCTAGCTATCCCGCCCCTAACTCCGCCCATCCCGCCCCTAACTCCGCCCAGTTCCGCCCATTCTCCG
CCCCATGGCTGACTAATTTTTTTTATTTATGCAGAGGCCGAGGCCGCCTCGGCCTCTGAGCTATTCCAGA
AGTAGTGAGGAGGCTTTTTTGGAGGCCTAGGGACGTACCCAATTCGCCCTATAGTGAGTCGTATTACGCG
CGCTCACTGGCCGTCGTTTTACAACGTCGTGACTGGGAAAACCCTGGCGTTACCCAACTTAATCGCCTTG
CAGCACATCCCCCTTTCGCCAGCTGGCGTAATAGCGAAGAGGCCCGCACCGATCGCCCTTCCCAACAGTT
GCGCAGCCTGAATGGCGAATGGG
[124 nt withheld, positions 1704-1827]
C
[91 nt withheld, positions 1829-1919]
A
[49 nt withheld, positions 1921-1969]
CCTTTGACGTTGGAGTCCACGTTCTTT
[37 nt withheld, positions 1997-2033]
ACCCTATCTCGGTCTATTCTTTTGATTTATAAGGGATTTTGCCGATTTCGGCCTATTGGTTAAAAAATGA
GCTGATTTAACAAAAATTTAACGCGAATTTTAACAAAATATTAACGCTTACAATTTAGGTGGCACTTTTC
GGGGAAATGTGCGCGGAACCCCTATTTGTTTATTTTTCTAAATACATTCAAATATGTATCCGCTCATGAG
ACAATAACCCTGATAAATGCTTCAATAATATTGAAAAAGGAAGAGTATGAGTATTCAACATTTCCGTGTC
GCCCTTATTCCCTTTTTTGCGGCATTTTGCCTTCCTGTTTTTGCTCACCCAGAAACGCTGGTGAAAGTAA
AAGATGCTGAAGATCAGTTGGGTGCACGAGTGGGTTACATCGAACTGGATCTCAACAGCGGTAAGATCCT
TGAGAGTTTTCGCCCCGAAGAACGTTTTCCAATGATGAGCACTTTTAAAGTTCTGCTATGTGGCGCGGTA
TTATCCCGTATTGACGCCGGGCAAGAGCAACTCGGTCGCCGCATACACTATTCTCAGAATGACTTGGTTG
AGTACTCACCAGTCACAGAAAAGCATCTTACGGATGGCATGACAGTAAGAGAATTATGCAGTGCTGCCAT
AACCATGAGTGATAACACTGCGGCCAACTTACTTCTGACAACGATCGGAGGACCGAAGGAGCTAACCGCT
TTTTTGCACAACATGGGGGATCATGTAACTCGCCTTGATCGTTGGGAACCGGAGCTGAATGAAGCCATAC
CAAACGACGAGCGTGACACCACGATGCCTGTAGCAATGGCAACAACGTTGCGCAAACTATTAACTGGCGA
ACTACTTACTCTAGCTTCCCGGCAACAATTAATAGACTGGATGGAGGCGGATAAAGTTGCAGGACCACTT
CTGCGCTCGGCCCTTCCGGCTGGCTGGTTTATTGCTGATAAATCTGGAGCCGGTGAGCGTGGGTCTCGCG
GTATCATTGCAGCACTGGGGCCAGATGGTAAGCCCTCCCGTATCGTAGTTATCTACACGACGGGGAGTCA
GGCAACTATGGATGAACGAAATAGACAGATCGCTGAGATAGGTGCCTCACTGATTAAGCATTGGTAACTG
TCAGACCAAGTTTACTCATATATACTTTAGATTGATTTAAAACTTCATTTTTAATTTAAAAGGATCTAGG
TGAAGATCCTTTTTGATAATCTCATGACCAAAATCCCTTAACGTGAGTTTTCGTTCCACTGAGCGTCAGA
CCCCGTAGAAAAGATCAAAGGATCTTCTTGAGATCCTTTTTTTCTGCGCGTAATCTGCTGCTTGCAAACA
AAAAAACCACCGCTACCAGCGGTGGTTTGTTTGCCGGATCAAGAGCTACCAACTCTTTTTCCGAAGGTAA
CTGGCTTCAGCAGAGCGCAGATACCAAATACTGTTCTTCTAGTGTAGCCGTAGTTAGGCCACCACTTCAA
GAACTCTGTAGCACCGCCTACATACCTCGCTCTGCTAATCCTGTTACCAGTGGCTGCTGCCAGTGGCGAT
AAGTCGTGTCTTACCGGGTTGGACTCAAGACGATAGTTACCGGATAAGGCGCAGCGGTCGGGCTGAACGG
GGGGTTCGTGCACACAGCCCAGCTTGGAGCGAACGACCTACACCGAACTGAGATACCTACAGCGTGAGCT
ATGAGAAAGCGCCACGCTTCCCGAAGGGAGAAAGGCGGACAGGTATCCGGTAAGCGGCAGGGTCGGAACA
GGAGAGCGCACGAGGGAGCTTCCAGGGGGAAACGCCTGGTATCTTTATAGTCCTGTCGGGTTTCGCCACC
TCTGACTTGAGCGTCGATTTTTGTGATGCTCGTCAGGGGGGCGGAGCCTATGGAAAAACGCCAGCAACGC
GGCCTTTTTACGGTTCCTGGCCTTTTGCTGGCCTTTTGCTCACATGTTCTTTCCTGCGTTATCCCCTGAT
TCTGTGGATAACCGTATTACCGCCTTTGAGTGAGCTGATACCGCTCGCCGCAGCCGAACGACCGAGCGCA
GCGAGTCAGTGAGCGAGGAAGCGGAAGAGCGCCCAATACGCAAACCGCCTCTCCCCGCGCGTTGGCCGAT
TCATTAATGCAGCTGGCACGACAGGTTTCCCGACTGGAAAGCGGGCAGTGAGCGCAACGCAATTAATGTG
AGTTAGCTCACTCATTAGGCACCCCAGGCTTTACACTTTATGCTTCCGGCTCGTATGTTGTGTGGAATTG
TGAGCGGATAACAATTTCACACAGGAAACAGCTATGACCATGATTACGCCAAGCGCGCAATTAACCCTCA
CTAAAGGGAACAAAAGCTGGAGCTGCAAGCTTGGCCATTGCATACGTTGTATCCATATCATAATATGTAC
ATTTATATTGGCTCATGTCCAACATTACCGCCATGTTGACATTGATTATTGACTAGTTATTAATAGTAAT
CAATTACGGGGTCATTAGTTCATAGCCCATATATGGAGTTCCGCGTTACATAACTTACGGTAAATGGCCC
GCCTGGCTGACCGCCCAACGACCCCCGCCCATTGACGTCAATAATGACGTATGTTCCCATAGTAACGCCA
ATAGGGACTTTCCATTGACGTCAATGGGTGGAGTATTTACGGTAAACTGCCCACTTGGCAGTACATCAAG
TGTATCATATGCCAAGTACGCCCCCTATTGACGTCAATGACGGTAAATGGCCCGCCTGGCATTATGCCCA
GTACATGACCTTATGGGACTTTCCTACTTGGCAGTACATCTACGTATTAGTCATCGCTATTACCATGGTG
ATGCGGTTTTGGCAGTACATCAATGGGCGTGGATAGCGGTTTGACTCACGGGGATTTCCAAGTCTCCACC
CCATTGACGTCAATGGGAGTTTGTTTTGGCACCAAAATCAACGGGACTTTCCAAAATGTCGTAACAACTC
CGCCCCATTGACGCAAATGGGCGGTAGGCGTGTACGGTGGGAGGTCTATATAAGCAGAGCTCGTTTAGTG
AACCGGGGTCTCTCTGGTTAGACCAGATCTGAGCCTGGGAGCTCTCTGGCTAACTAGGGAACCCACTGCT
TAAGCCTCAATAAAGCTTGCCTTGAGTGCTTCAAGTAGTGTGTGCCCGTCTGTTGTGTGACTCTGGTAAC
TAGAGATCCCTCAGACCCTTTTAGTCAGTGTGGAAAATCTCTAGCAGTGGCGCCCGAACAGGGACTTGAA
AGCGAAAGGGAAACCAGAGGAGCTCTCTCGACGCAGGACTCGGCTTGCTGAAGCGCGCACGGCAAGAGGC
GAGGGGCGGCGACTGGTGAGTACGCCAAAAATTTTGACTAGCGGAGGCTAGAAGGAGAGAGATGGGTGCG
AGAGCGTCAGTATTAAGCGGGGGAGAATTAGATCGCGATGGGAAAAAATTCGGTTAAGGCCAGGGGGAAA
GAAAAAATATAAATTAAAACATATAGTATGGGCAAGCAGGGAGCTAGAACGATTCGCAGTTAATCCTGGC
CTGTTAGAAACATCAGAAGGCTGTAGACAAATACTGGGACAGCTACAACCATCCCTTCAGACAGGATCAG
AAGAACTTAGATCATTATATAATACAGTAGCAACCCTCTATTGTGTGCATCAAAGGATAGAGATAAAAGA
CACCAAGGAAGCTTTAGACAAGATAGAGGAAGAGCAAAACAAAAGTAAGACCACCGCACAGCAAGCGGCC
GCTGATCTTCAGACCTGGAGGAGGAGATATGAGGGACAATTGGAGAAGTGAATTATATAAATATAAAGTA
GTAAAAATTGAACCATTAGGAGTAGCACCCACCAAGGCAAAGAGAAGAGTGGTGCAGAGAGAAAAAAGAG
CAGTGGGAATAGGAGCTTTGTTCCTTGGGTTCTTGGGAGCAGCAGGAAGCACTATGGGCGCAGCGTCAAT
GACGCTGACGGTACAGGCCAGACAATTATTGTCTGGTATAGTGCAGCAGCAGAACAATTTGCTGAGGGCT
ATTGAGGCGCAACAGCATCTGTTGCAACTCACAGTCTGGGGCATCAAGCAGCTCCAGGCAAGAATCCTGG
CTGTGGAAAGATACCTAAAGGATCAACAGCTCCTGGGGATTTGGGGTTGCTCTGGAAAACTCATTTGCAC
CACTGCTGTGCCTTGGAATGCTAGTTGGAGTAATAAATCTCTGGAACAGATTTGGAATCACACGACCTGG
ATGGAGTGGGACAGAGAAATTAACAATTACACAAGCTTAATACACTCCTTAATTGAAGAATCGCAAAACC
AGCAAGAAAAGAATGAACAAGAATTATTGGAATTAGATAAATGGGCAAGTTTGTGGAATTGGTTTAACAT
AACAAATTGGCTGTGGTATATAAAATTATTCATAATGATAGTAGGAGGCTTGGTAGGTTTAAGAATAGTT
TTTGCTGTACTTTCTATAGTGAATAGAGTTAGGCAGGGATATTCACCATTATCGTTTCAGACCCACCTCC
CAACCCCGAGGGGACCCGACAGGCCCGAAGGAATAGAAGAAGAAGGTGGAGAGAGAGACAGAGACAGATC
CATTCGATTAGTGAACGGATCTCGACGGTATCGATCACGAGACTAGCCTCGAGCGGCCGCCCCCTTCACC
GAGGGCCTATTTCCCATGATTCCTTCATATTTGCATATACGATACAAGGCTGTTAGAGAGATAATTGGAA
TTAATTTGACTGTAAACACAAAGATATTAGTACAAAATACGTGACGTAGAAAGTAATAATTTCTTGGGTA
GTTTGCAGTTTTAAAATTATGTTTTAAAATGGACTATCATATGCTTACCGTAACTTGAAAGTATTTCGAT
TTCTTGGCTTTATATATCTTGTGGAAAGGACGAAACACCGGTCCTAAGGTTAAGTCGCCCTCGCTCGAGC
GAGGGCGACTTAACCTTAGGTTTTTGAATTCTCGACCTCGAGACAAATGGCAGTATTCATCCACAATTTT
AAAAGAAAAGGGGGGATTGGGGGGTACAGTGCAGGGGAAAGAATAGTAGACATAATAGCAACAGACATAC
AAACTAAAGAATTACAAAAACAAATTACAAAAATTCAAAATTTTCGGGTTTATTACAGGGACAGCAGAGA
TCCACTTTGGCCGCGGCTCGAGGGGGTTGGGGTTGCGCCTTTTCCAAGGCAGCCCTGGGTTTGCGCAGGG
ACGCGGCTGCTCTGGGCGTGGTTCCGGGAAACGCAGCGGCGCCGACCCTGGGTCTCGCACATTCTTCACG
TCCGTTCGCAGCGTCACCCGGATCTTCGCCGCTACCCTTGTGGGCCCCCCGGCGACGCTTCCTGCTCCGC
CCCTAAGTCGGGAAGGTTCCTTGCGGTTCGCGGCGTGCCGGACGTGACAAACGGAAGCCGCACGTCTCAC
TAGTACCCTCGCAGACGGACAGCGCCAGGGAGCAATGGCAGCGCGCCGACCGCGATGGGCTGTGGCCAAT
AGCGGCTGCTCAGCAGGGCGCGCCGAGAGCAGCGGC
Features (pLannotate 1.2.2; 26 found; start..end, strand, type, name):
    169..768     +  CDS            PuroR: puromycin N-acetyltransferase; pac from Streptomyces alboniger; confers resistance to puromycin
    811..894     +  CDS            nef (fragment): NEF_HV1Z2 - Experimental evidence at protein level: Swiss-Prot protein existence level 1. Extracellular Nef protein targets CD4(+) T-lymphocytes for apoptosis by interacting with CXCR4 surface receptors. From Human immunodeficiency virus type 1 group M subtype D (isolate Z2/CDC-Z34) (HIV-1).
    896..1129    +  LTR            3' LTR (ΔU3): self-inactivating 3' long terminal repeat (LTR) from HIV-1
   1201..1322    +  polyA_signal   SV40 poly(A) signal: SV40 polyadenylation signal
   1362..1497    +  rep_origin     SV40 ori: SV40 origin of replication
   1518..1536    -  promoter       T7 promoter: promoter for bacteriophage T7 RNA polymerase
   1544..1699    +  CDS            lacZα (fragment): LacZα fragment of β-galactosidase; lacZ fragment
   1704..2132    +  rep_origin     f1 ori (sequence partly withheld): f1 bacteriophage origin of replication; arrow indicates direction of (+) strand synthesis
   2185..2289    +  promoter       AmpR promoter: bla
   2290..3150    +  CDS            AmpR: β-lactamase; bla; confers resistance to ampicillin, carbenicillin, and related antibiotics
   3321..3909    +  rep_origin     ori: high-copy-number ColE1/pMB1/pBR322/pUC origin of replication
   4092..4184    +  CDS            lacI (fragment): lac repressor; lacI; The lac repressor binds to the lac operator to inhibit transcription in E. coli. This inhibition can be relieved by adding lactose or isopropyl-β-D-thiogalactopyranoside (IPTG).
   4197..4218    +  protein_bind   CAP binding site: CAP binding activates transcription in the presence of cAMP. E. coli catabolite activator protein
   4233..4263    +  promoter       lac promoter: promoter for the E. coli lac operon
   4271..4287    +  protein_bind   lac operator: The lac repressor binds to the lac operator to inhibit transcription in E. coli. This inhibition can be relieved by adding lactose or isopropyl-β-D-thiogalactopyranoside (IPTG). lac repressor encoded by lacI
   4332..4350    +  promoter       T3 promoter: promoter for bacteriophage T3 RNA polymerase
   4451..4830    +  enhancer       CMV enhancer: human cytomegalovirus immediate early enhancer
   4831..5034    +  promoter       CMV promoter: human cytomegalovirus (CMV) immediate early promoter
   5049..5229    +  LTR            5' LTR (truncated): truncated 5' long terminal repeat (LTR) from HIV-1
   5276..5401    +  misc_feature   HIV-1 Ψ: packaging signal of human immunodeficiency virus type 1
   5385..5748    +  CDS            HIV-1 gag (fragment): gag protein from human immunodeficiency virus 1; gag
   5894..6127    +  misc_feature   RRE: The Rev response element (RRE) of HIV-1 allows for Rev-dependent mRNA export from the nucleus to the cytoplasm.
   6504..6604    +  CDS            Rev (fragment): human immunodeficiency virus 1 (HIV-1) Rev protein; rev; enhances nuclear export of unspliced and incompletely spliced viral mRNAs
   6654..6894    +  promoter       U6 promoter: RNA polymerase III promoter for human U6 snRNA
   7000..7117    +  misc_feature   cPPT/CTS: central polypurine tract and central termination sequence of HIV-1
   7166..147     +  promoter       hPGK promoter (across the origin): human phosphoglycerate kinase 1 promoter
