[The description below was written by a language model from this plasmid's Addgene catalogue record and pLannotate feature annotations shown in this document.]
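Description:
pLKO.1C-shSCR is a third-generation, self-inactivating HIV-1 lentiviral transfer vector for RNA interference in mammalian cells, derived from pLKO.1. Its defining modification is that the RSV promoter upstream of the truncated 5′ LTR has been replaced with a CMV enhancer/promoter, forming a CMV-HIV hybrid 5′ LTR taken from another lentiviral vector. This hybrid drives Tat-independent transcription of the full-length vector genome in packaging cells, and the stated purpose of the swap is to improve lentivirus production with third-generation packaging systems. The plasmid is propagated in E. coli through a high-copy ColE1/pUC-type origin with ampicillin resistance. It also retains an f1 origin, an SV40 origin and poly(A) signal, and lac/T3/T7 remnants from the cloning backbone.

Between the LTRs, the viral genome carries the Ψ packaging signal with an adjoining gag fragment, the Rev response element for Rev-dependent nuclear export of the genomic RNA, and a cPPT/CTS element that aids nuclear import of the reverse-transcribed genome. A human U6 RNA polymerase III promoter drives the 53 bp shSCR insert, cloned between retained AgeI and EcoRI sites. The name suggests a scrambled, non-targeting hairpin used as a negative control, although the record does not describe it further. Downstream, the human PGK promoter expresses puromycin N-acetyltransferase, allowing selection of transduced cells. The ΔU3 3′ LTR inactivates LTR promoter activity after integration. The construct is suited to use as a control alongside gene-specific shRNA vectors in the same backbone, and the intact cloning sites would in principle allow the hairpin to be exchanged.
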