Addgene plasmid #139472: pLKO.1C-shSCR
Purpose: Replacing the RSV promoter of pLKO.1 with the CMV promoter improves lentiviral production with third-generation viral packaging system.
Depositing lab: David Cobrinik. Depositing organization: Children's Hospital Los Angeles. Publication: Improved third-generation lentiviral packaging with pLKO.1C vectors. Lee S, Cobrinik D. Biotechniques. 2020 Jun;68(6):349-352. doi: 10.2144/btn-2019-0155. Epub 2020 Mar 6. PubMed 32141762.
Backbone
  Vector backbone: pLKO.1C-shSCR
  Backbone size w/o insert (bp): 7473
  Modifications to backbone: RSV promoter of pLKO.1 was replaced with CMV promoter
  Vector type: Mammalian Expression, Lentiviral, RNAi
  Selectable markers: Puromycin
Growth in bacteria
  Bacterial resistance: Ampicillin, 100 μg/mL
  Growth temperature: 37°C
  Growth strain: NEB Stable
  Copy number: High Copy
Gene/Insert
  Gene/Insert name: shSCR
  Insert size (bp): 53
  Cloning method: Restriction Enzyme; 5′ cloning site AgeI (not destroyed); 3′ cloning site EcoRI (not destroyed)
  Sequencing primers: 5′ TRC-F
Resource information
  A portion of this plasmid was derived from a plasmid made by: pLKO.1 was obtained from Addgene, and MA1 - where the CMV-HIV hybrid promoter was obtained - was kindly provided by Dr. Luigi Naldini of San Raffaele Telethon Institute for Gene Therapy,
Terms and licenses: Academic/Nonprofit Terms; Industry Terms: Not Available to Industry
Depositor comments: pLKO.1 : https://www.addgene.org/10878/ CMV-HIV hybrid promoter : Amendola M, Venneri MA, Biffi A, Vigna E, Naldini L. Coordinate dual-gene transgenesis by lentiviral vectors carrying synthetic bidirectional promoters. Nat. Biotechnol. 23 (1), 108-116 (2005).
How to cite: pLKO.1C-shSCR was a gift from David Cobrinik (Addgene plasmid # 139472 ; http://n2t.net/addgene:139472 ; RRID:Addgene_139472)
